Addgene plasmid #166911: pLKO-Tet-On-ARNT-shRNA2
Purpose: Lentivirus for inducible knockdown of human ARNT
Depositing lab: Roland Friedel. Depositing organization: Icahn School of Medicine at Mount Sinai. Publication: Circadian clock regulator Bmal1 gates axon regeneration via Tet3 epigenetics in mouse sensory neurons. Halawani D, Wang Y, Ramakrishnan A, Estill M, He X, Shen L, Friedel RH, Zou H. Nat Commun. 2023 Aug 24;14(1):5165. doi: 10.1038/s41467-023-40816-7. PubMed 37620297.
Backbone
  Vector backbone: pLKO-TET-ON-addgene#21915
  Backbone size w/o insert (bp): 11000
  Total vector size (bp): 9000
  Vector type: Mammalian Expression, Lentiviral
  Selectable markers: Puromycin
Growth in bacteria
  Bacterial resistance: Ampicillin, 100 μg/mL
  Growth temperature: 37°C
  Growth strain: NEB Stable
  Copy number: High Copy
Gene/Insert
  Gene/Insert name: ARNT shRNA (alt name: ARNT)
  gRNA/shRNA sequence: GCCTACACTCTCCAACACAAT
  Species: H. sapiens (human)
  Entrez Gene: ARNT (a.k.a. ARNT1, HIF-1-beta, HIF-1beta, HIF1-beta, HIF1B, HIF1BETA, TANGO, bHLHe2)
  Cloning method: Restriction Enzyme; 5′ cloning site AgeI (destroyed during cloning); 3′ cloning site EcoRI (destroyed during cloning)
  Sequencing primers: 5′ pLKO-seq: ggcagggatattcaccattatcgtttcaga
Terms and licenses: Academic/Nonprofit Terms; Industry Terms: Not Available to Industry
How to cite: pLKO-Tet-On-ARNT-shRNA2 was a gift from Roland Friedel (Addgene plasmid # 166911 ; http://n2t.net/addgene:166911 ; RRID:Addgene_166911)
