[The description below was written by a language model from this plasmid's Addgene catalogue record and pLannotate feature annotations shown in this document.]
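Description:
pLKO-Tet-On-ARNT-shRNA2 is a lentiviral transfer plasmid for doxycycline-inducible knockdown of human ARNT (also known as HIF-1β), built on the all-in-one pLKO-Tet-On backbone. It is propagated in E. coli through a high-copy ColE1/pUC-type origin with ampicillin resistance (AmpR). An f1 origin, an SV40 origin and remnants of lac and phage promoter elements are also present in the backbone. The catalogue lists a total size of about 9 kb, consistent with the 8,815 nt sequenced record. The stated backbone size is larger than this, most likely because cloning between the AgeI and EcoRI sites (both destroyed) replaced a stuffer fragment with the short hairpin.

The viral portion has a third-generation layout. An RSV promoter fused to a truncated HIV-1 5' LTR drives genomic RNA production in packaging cells, followed by the Ψ packaging signal with a gag fragment, the RRE for Rev-dependent export, a cPPT/CTS, and a self-inactivating ΔU3 3' LTR. The ARNT shRNA itself is not annotated in the feature table, but it lies downstream of the H1-2O2 promoter, a human H1 Pol III promoter variant carrying tet operator sites. A separate hPGK promoter with a rabbit β-globin intron expresses a bicistronic tetR–EMCV IRES–PuroR transcript. Constitutively produced TetR binds the operators and silences the hairpin. Doxycycline releases the repressor and allows shRNA transcription. The puromycin N-acetyltransferase permits selection of transduced mammalian cells. A single virus therefore delivers repressor, selection marker and inducible hairpin, enabling stable cell populations in which ARNT depletion can be switched on at will.
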