Features (pLannotate 1.2.2; 29 found; start..end, strand, type, name):
    432..515     +  CDS            nef (fragment): NEF_HV1Z2 - Experimental evidence at protein level: Swiss-Prot protein existence level 1. Extracellular Nef protein targets CD4(+) T-lymphocytes for apoptosis by interacting with CXCR4 surface receptors. From Human immunodeficiency virus type 1 group M subtype D (isolate Z2/CDC-Z34) (HIV-1).
    517..750     +  LTR            3' LTR (ΔU3): self-inactivating 3' long terminal repeat (LTR) from HIV-1
    822..943     +  polyA_signal   SV40 poly(A) signal: SV40 polyadenylation signal
    983..1118    +  rep_origin     SV40 ori: SV40 origin of replication
   1139..1157    -  promoter       T7 promoter: promoter for bacteriophage T7 RNA polymerase
   1165..1320    +  CDS            lacZα (fragment): LacZα fragment of β-galactosidase; lacZ fragment
   1325..1753    +  rep_origin     f1 ori (sequence partly withheld): f1 bacteriophage origin of replication; arrow indicates direction of (+) strand synthesis
   1806..1910    +  promoter       AmpR promoter: bla
   1911..2771    +  CDS            AmpR: β-lactamase; bla; confers resistance to ampicillin, carbenicillin, and related antibiotics
   2942..3530    +  rep_origin     ori: high-copy-number ColE1/pMB1/pBR322/pUC origin of replication
   3713..3805    +  CDS            lacI (fragment): lac repressor; lacI; The lac repressor binds to the lac operator to inhibit transcription in E. coli. This inhibition can be relieved by adding lactose or isopropyl-β-D-thiogalactopyranoside (IPTG).
   3818..3839    +  protein_bind   CAP binding site: CAP binding activates transcription in the presence of cAMP. E. coli catabolite activator protein
   3854..3884    +  promoter       lac promoter: promoter for the E. coli lac operon
   3892..3908    +  protein_bind   lac operator: The lac repressor binds to the lac operator to inhibit transcription in E. coli. This inhibition can be relieved by adding lactose or isopropyl-β-D-thiogalactopyranoside (IPTG). lac repressor encoded by lacI
   3953..3971    +  promoter       T3 promoter: promoter for bacteriophage T3 RNA polymerase
   3999..4225    +  promoter       RSV promoter: Rous sarcoma virus enhancer/promoter
   4226..4406    +  LTR            5' LTR (truncated): truncated 5' long terminal repeat (LTR) from HIV-1
   4453..4578    +  misc_feature   HIV-1 Ψ: packaging signal of human immunodeficiency virus type 1
   4562..4925    +  CDS            HIV-1 gag (fragment): gag protein from human immunodeficiency virus 1; gag
   5071..5304    +  misc_feature   RRE: The Rev response element (RRE) of HIV-1 allows for Rev-dependent mRNA export from the nucleus to the cytoplasm.
   5681..5781    +  CDS            Rev (fragment): human immunodeficiency virus 1 (HIV-1) Rev protein; rev; enhances nuclear export of unspliced and incompletely spliced viral mRNAs
   5822..5916    +  promoter       H1-2O2 promoter: doxycycline-inducible variant of the human H1 RNA promoter (Henriksen et al., 2007)
   6016..6133    +  misc_feature   cPPT/CTS: central polypurine tract and central termination sequence of HIV-1
   6182..6692    +  promoter       hPGK promoter: human phosphoglycerate kinase 1 promoter
   6701..7273    +  intron         β-globin intron: intron from rabbit β-globin gene
   7328..7346    +  promoter       T7 promoter: promoter for bacteriophage T7 RNA polymerase
   7357..7977    +  CDS            tetR: TETR2_ECOLX - Experimental evidence at protein level: Swiss-Prot protein existence level 1. TetR is the repressor of the tetracycline resistance element; its N-terminal region forms a helix-turn-helix structure and binds DNA. Binding of tetracycline to TetR reduces the repressor affinity for the tetracycline resistance gene (tetA) promoter operator sites. From Escherichia coli.
   8123..8585    +  misc_feature   IRES: internal ribosome entry site (IRES) of the encephalomyocarditis virus (EMCV)
   8605..389     +  CDS            PuroR (across the origin): puromycin N-acetyltransferase; pac from Streptomyces alboniger; confers resistance to puromycin
>Addgene plasmid #166911 | pLKO-Tet-On-ARNT-shRNA2 | addgene full sequence | sequence record 414797 | Addgene NGS Result
CCGCGGTGGCGGTCTGGACCACGCCGGAGAGCGTCGAAGCGGGGGCGGTGTTCGCCGAGATCGGCCCGCG
CATGGCCGAGTTGAGCGGTTCCCGGCTGGCCGCGCAGCAACAGATGGAAGGCCTCCTGGCGCCGCACCGG
CCCAAGGAGCCCGCGTGGTTCCTGGCCACCGTCGGCGTCTCGCCCGACCACCAGGGCAAGGGTCTGGGCA
GCGCCGTCGTGCTCCCCGGAGTGGAGGCGGCCGAGCGCGCCGGGGTGCCCGCCTTCCTGGAGACCTCCGC
GCCCCGCAACCTCCCCTTCTACGAGCGGCTCGGCTTCACCGTCACCGCCGACGTCGAGGTGCCCGAAGGA
CCGCGCACCTGGTGCATGACCCGCAAGCCCGGTGCCTGACGCCCGCCCCACGACCCGCAGCGCCCGACCG
AAAGGAGCGCACGACCCCATGCATCGGTACCTTTAAGACCAATGACTTACAAGGCAGCTGTAGATCTTAG
CCACTTTTTAAAAGAAAAGGGGGGACTGGAAGGGCTAATTCACTCCCAACGAAGACAAGATCTGCTTTTT
GCTTGTACTGGGTCTCTCTGGTTAGACCAGATCTGAGCCTGGGAGCTCTCTGGCTAACTAGGGAACCCAC
TGCTTAAGCCTCAATAAAGCTTGCCTTGAGTGCTTCAAGTAGTGTGTGCCCGTCTGTTGTGTGACTCTGG
TAACTAGAGATCCCTCAGACCCTTTTAGTCAGTGTGGAAAATCTCTAGCAGTAGTAGTTCATGTCATCTT
ATTATTCAGTATTTATAACTTGCAAAGAAATGAATATCAGAGAGTGAGAGGAACTTGTTTATTGCAGCTT
ATAATGGTTACAAATAAAGCAATAGCATCACAAATTTCACAAATAAAGCATTTTTTTCACTGCATTCTAG
TTGTGGTTTGTCCAAACTCATCAATGTATCTTATCATGTCTGGCTCTAGCTATCCCGCCCCTAACTCCGC
CCATCCCGCCCCTAACTCCGCCCAGTTCCGCCCATTCTCCGCCCCATGGCTGACTAATTTTTTTTATTTA
TGCAGAGGCCGAGGCCGCCTCGGCCTCTGAGCTATTCCAGAAGTAGTGAGGAGGCTTTTTTGGAGGCCTA
GGGACGTACCCAATTCGCCCTATAGTGAGTCGTATTACGCGCGCTCACTGGCCGTCGTTTTACAACGTCG
TGACTGGGAAAACCCTGGCGTTACCCAACTTAATCGCCTTGCAGCACATCCCCCTTTCGCCAGCTGGCGT
AATAGCGAAGAGGCCCGCACCGATCGCCCTTCCCAACAGTTGCGCAGCCTGAATGGCGAATGGG
[124 nt withheld, positions 1325-1448]
C
[91 nt withheld, positions 1450-1540]
A
[49 nt withheld, positions 1542-1590]
CCTTTGACGTTGGAGTCCACGTTCTTT
[37 nt withheld, positions 1618-1654]
ACCCTATCTCGGTCTATTCTTTTGATTTATAAGGGATTTTGCCGATTTCGGCCTATTGGTTAAAAAATGA
GCTGATTTAACAAAAATTTAACGCGAATTTTAACAAAATATTAACGCTTACAATTTAGGTGGCACTTTTC
GGGGAAATGTGCGCGGAACCCCTATTTGTTTATTTTTCTAAATACATTCAAATATGTATCCGCTCATGAG
ACAATAACCCTGATAAATGCTTCAATAATATTGAAAAAGGAAGAGTATGAGTATTCAACATTTCCGTGTC
GCCCTTATTCCCTTTTTTGCGGCATTTTGCCTTCCTGTTTTTGCTCACCCAGAAACGCTGGTGAAAGTAA
AAGATGCTGAAGATCAGTTGGGTGCACGAGTGGGTTACATCGAACTGGATCTCAACAGCGGTAAGATCCT
TGAGAGTTTTCGCCCCGAAGAACGTTTTCCAATGATGAGCACTTTTAAAGTTCTGCTATGTGGCGCGGTA
TTATCCCGTATTGACGCCGGGCAAGAGCAACTCGGTCGCCGCATACACTATTCTCAGAATGACTTGGTTG
AGTACTCACCAGTCACAGAAAAGCATCTTACGGATGGCATGACAGTAAGAGAATTATGCAGTGCTGCCAT
AACCATGAGTGATAACACTGCGGCCAACTTACTTCTGACAACGATCGGAGGACCGAAGGAGCTAACCGCT
TTTTTGCACAACATGGGGGATCATGTAACTCGCCTTGATCGTTGGGAACCGGAGCTGAATGAAGCCATAC
CAAACGACGAGCGTGACACCACGATGCCTGTAGCAATGGCAACAACGTTGCGCAAACTATTAACTGGCGA
ACTACTTACTCTAGCTTCCCGGCAACAATTAATAGACTGGATGGAGGCGGATAAAGTTGCAGGACCACTT
CTGCGCTCGGCCCTTCCGGCTGGCTGGTTTATTGCTGATAAATCTGGAGCCGGTGAGCGTGGGTCTCGCG
GTATCATTGCAGCACTGGGGCCAGATGGTAAGCCCTCCCGTATCGTAGTTATCTACACGACGGGGAGTCA
GGCAACTATGGATGAACGAAATAGACAGATCGCTGAGATAGGTGCCTCACTGATTAAGCATTGGTAACTG
TCAGACCAAGTTTACTCATATATACTTTAGATTGATTTAAAACTTCATTTTTAATTTAAAAGGATCTAGG
TGAAGATCCTTTTTGATAATCTCATGACCAAAATCCCTTAACGTGAGTTTTCGTTCCACTGAGCGTCAGA
CCCCGTAGAAAAGATCAAAGGATCTTCTTGAGATCCTTTTTTTCTGCGCGTAATCTGCTGCTTGCAAACA
AAAAAACCACCGCTACCAGCGGTGGTTTGTTTGCCGGATCAAGAGCTACCAACTCTTTTTCCGAAGGTAA
CTGGCTTCAGCAGAGCGCAGATACCAAATACTGTTCTTCTAGTGTAGCCGTAGTTAGGCCACCACTTCAA
GAACTCTGTAGCACCGCCTACATACCTCGCTCTGCTAATCCTGTTACCAGTGGCTGCTGCCAGTGGCGAT
AAGTCGTGTCTTACCGGGTTGGACTCAAGACGATAGTTACCGGATAAGGCGCAGCGGTCGGGCTGAACGG
GGGGTTCGTGCACACAGCCCAGCTTGGAGCGAACGACCTACACCGAACTGAGATACCTACAGCGTGAGCT
ATGAGAAAGCGCCACGCTTCCCGAAGGGAGAAAGGCGGACAGGTATCCGGTAAGCGGCAGGGTCGGAACA
GGAGAGCGCACGAGGGAGCTTCCAGGGGGAAACGCCTGGTATCTTTATAGTCCTGTCGGGTTTCGCCACC
TCTGACTTGAGCGTCGATTTTTGTGATGCTCGTCAGGGGGGCGGAGCCTATGGAAAAACGCCAGCAACGC
GGCCTTTTTACGGTTCCTGGCCTTTTGCTGGCCTTTTGCTCACATGTTCTTTCCTGCGTTATCCCCTGAT
TCTGTGGATAACCGTATTACCGCCTTTGAGTGAGCTGATACCGCTCGCCGCAGCCGAACGACCGAGCGCA
GCGAGTCAGTGAGCGAGGAAGCGGAAGAGCGCCCAATACGCAAACCGCCTCTCCCCGCGCGTTGGCCGAT
TCATTAATGCAGCTGGCACGACAGGTTTCCCGACTGGAAAGCGGGCAGTGAGCGCAACGCAATTAATGTG
AGTTAGCTCACTCATTAGGCACCCCAGGCTTTACACTTTATGCTTCCGGCTCGTATGTTGTGTGGAATTG
TGAGCGGATAACAATTTCACACAGGAAACAGCTATGACCATGATTACGCCAAGCGCGCAATTAACCCTCA
CTAAAGGGAACAAAAGCTGGAGCTGCAAGCTTAATGTAGTCTTATGCAATACTCTTGTAGTCTTGCAACA
TGGTAACGATGAGTTAGCAACATGCCTTACAAGGAGAGAAAAAGCACCGTGCATGCCGATTGGTGGAAGT
AAGGTGGTACGATCGTGCCTTATTAGGAAGGCAACAGACGGGTCTGACATGGATTGGACGAACCACTGAA
TTGCCGCATTGCAGAGATATTGTATTTAAGTGCCTAGCTCGATACATAAACGGGTCTCTCTGGTTAGACC
AGATCTGAGCCTGGGAGCTCTCTGGCTAACTAGGGAACCCACTGCTTAAGCCTCAATAAAGCTTGCCTTG
AGTGCTTCAAGTAGTGTGTGCCCGTCTGTTGTGTGACTCTGGTAACTAGAGATCCCTCAGACCCTTTTAG
TCAGTGTGGAAAATCTCTAGCAGTGGCGCCCGAACAGGGACTTGAAAGCGAAAGGGAAACCAGAGGAGCT
CTCTCGACGCAGGACTCGGCTTGCTGAAGCGCGCACGGCAAGAGGCGAGGGGCGGCGACTGGTGAGTACG
CCAAAAATTTTGACTAGCGGAGGCTAGAAGGAGAGAGATGGGTGCGAGAGCGTCAGTATTAAGCGGGGGA
GAATTAGATCGCGATGGGAAAAAATTCGGTTAAGGCCAGGGGGAAAGAAAAAATATAAATTAAAACATAT
AGTATGGGCAAGCAGGGAGCTAGAACGATTCGCAGTTAATCCTGGCCTGTTAGAAACATCAGAAGGCTGT
AGACAAATACTGGGACAGCTACAACCATCCCTTCAGACAGGATCAGAAGAACTTAGATCATTATATAATA
CAGTAGCAACCCTCTATTGTGTGCATCAAAGGATAGAGATAAAAGACACCAAGGAAGCTTTAGACAAGAT
AGAGGAAGAGCAAAACAAAAGTAAGACCACCGCACAGCAAGCGGCCGCTGATCTTCAGACCTGGAGGAGG
AGATATGAGGGACAATTGGAGAAGTGAATTATATAAATATAAAGTAGTAAAAATTGAACCATTAGGAGTA
GCACCCACCAAGGCAAAGAGAAGAGTGGTGCAGAGAGAAAAAAGAGCAGTGGGAATAGGAGCTTTGTTCC
TTGGGTTCTTGGGAGCAGCAGGAAGCACTATGGGCGCAGCGTCAATGACGCTGACGGTACAGGCCAGACA
ATTATTGTCTGGTATAGTGCAGCAGCAGAACAATTTGCTGAGGGCTATTGAGGCGCAACAGCATCTGTTG
CAACTCACAGTCTGGGGCATCAAGCAGCTCCAGGCAAGAATCCTGGCTGTGGAAAGATACCTAAAGGATC
AACAGCTCCTGGGGATTTGGGGTTGCTCTGGAAAACTCATTTGCACCACTGCTGTGCCTTGGAATGCTAG
TTGGAGTAATAAATCTCTGGAACAGATTTGGAATCACACGACCTGGATGGAGTGGGACAGAGAAATTAAC
AATTACACAAGCTTAATACACTCCTTAATTGAAGAATCGCAAAACCAGCAAGAAAAGAATGAACAAGAAT
TATTGGAATTAGATAAATGGGCAAGTTTGTGGAATTGGTTTAACATAACAAATTGGCTGTGGTATATAAA
ATTATTCATAATGATAGTAGGAGGCTTGGTAGGTTTAAGAATAGTTTTTGCTGTACTTTCTATAGTGAAT
AGAGTTAGGCAGGGATATTCACCATTATCGTTTCAGACCCACCTCCCAACCCCGAGGGGACCCGACAGGC
CCGAAGGAATAGAAGAAGAAGGTGGAGAGAGAGACAGAGACAGATCCATTCGATTAGTGAACGGATCTCG
ACGGTATCGATCACGAGACTAGCCTCGAGCGGCCGCAATATTTGCATGTCGCTATGTGTTCTGGGAAATC
ACCATAAACGTGAAATCCCTATCAGTGATAGAGACTTATAAGTTCCCTATCAGTGATAGAGACACCGGGC
CTACACTCTCCAACACAATCTCGAGATTGTGTTGGAGAGTGTAGGCTTTTTAATTCTCGACCTCGAGACA
AATGGCAGTATTCATCCACAATTTTAAAAGAAAAGGGGGGATTGGGGGGTACAGTGCAGGGGAAAGAATA
GTAGACATAATAGCAACAGACATACAAACTAAAGAATTACAAAAACAAATTACAAAAATTCAAAATTTTC
GGGTTTATTACAGGGACAGCAGAGATCCACTTTGGCCGCGGCTCGAGGGGGTTGGGGTTGCGCCTTTTCC
AAGGCAGCCCTGGGTTTGCGCAGGGACGCGGCTGCTCTGGGCGTGGTTCCGGGAAACGCAGCGGCGCCGA
CCCTGGGTCTCGCACATTCTTCACGTCCGTTCGCAGCGTCACCCGGATCTTCGCCGCTACCCTTGTGGGC
CCCCCGGCGACGCTTCCTGCTCCGCCCCTAAGTCGGGAAGGTTCCTTGCGGTTCGCGGCGTGCCGGACGT
GACAAACGGAAGCCGCACGTCTCACTAGTACCCTCGCAGACGGACAGCGCCAGGGAGCAATGGCAGCGCG
CCGACCGCGATGGGCTGTGGCCAATAGCGGCTGCTCAGCAGGGCGCGCCGAGAGCAGCGGCCGGGAAGGG
GCGGTGCGGGAGGCGGGGTGTGGGGCGGTAGTGTGGGCCCTGTTCCTGCCCGCGCGGTGTTCCGCATTCT
GCAAGCCTCCGGAGCGCACGTCGGCAGTCGGCTCCCTCGTTGACCGAATCACCGACCTCTCTCCCCAGGG
GGATCTGTGAGTTTGGGGACCCTTGATTGTTCTTTCTTTTTCGCTATTGTAAAATTCATGTTATATGGAG
GGGGCAAAGTTTTCAGGGTGTTGTTTAGAATGGGAAGATGTCCCTTGTATCACCATGGACCCTCATGATA
ATTTTGTTTCTTTCACTTTCTACTCTGTTGACAACCATTGTCTCCTCTTATTTTCTTTTCATTTTCTGTA
ACTTTTTCGTTAAACTTTAGCTTGCATTTGTAACGAATTTTTAAATTCACTTTTGTTTATTTGTCAGATT
GTAAGTACTTTCTCTAATCACTTTTTTTTCAAGGCAATCAGGGTATATTATATTGTACTTCAGCACAGTT
TTAGAGAACAATTGTTATAATTAAATGATAAGGTAGAATATTTCTGCATATAAATTCTGGCTGGCGTGGA
AATATTCTTATTGGTAGAAACAACTACATCCTGGTCATCATCCTGCCTTTCTCTTTATGGTTACAATGAT
ATACACTGTTTGAGATGAGGATAAAATACTCTGAGTCCAAACCGGGCCCCTCTGCTAACCATGTTCATGC
CTTCTTCTTTTTCCTACAGCTCCTGGGCAACGTGCTGGTTATTGTGCTGTCTCATCATTTTGGCAAAGAA
TTGTAATACGACTCACTATAGGGCGAATTGATATGTCTAGATTAGATAAAAGTAAAGTGATTAACAGCGC
ATTAGAGCTGCTTAATGAGGTCGGAATCGAAGGTTTAACAACCCGTAAACTCGCCCAGAAGCTAGGTGTA
GAGCAGCCTACATTGTATTGGCATGTAAAAAATAAGCGGGCTTTGCTCGACGCCTTAGCCATTGAGATGT
TAGATAGGCACCATACTCACTTTTGCCCTTTAGAAGGGGAAAGCTGGCAAGATTTTTTACGTAATAACGC
TAAAAGTTTTAGATGTGCTTTACTAAGTCATCGCGATGGAGCAAAAGTACATTTAGGTACACGGCCTACA
GAAAAACAGTATGAAACTCTCGAAAATCAATTAGCCTTTTTATGCCAACAAGGTTTTTCACTAGAGAATG
CATTATATGCACTCAGCGCTGTGGGGCATTTTACTTTAGGTTGCGTATTGGAAGATCAAGAGCATCAAGT
CGCTAAAGAAGAAAGGGAAACACCTACTACTGATAGTATGCCGCCATTATTACGACAAGCTATCGAATTA
TTTGATCACCAAGGTGCAGAGCCAGCCTTCTTATTCGGCCTTGAATTGATCATATGCGGATTAGAAAAAC
AACTTAAATGTGAAAGTGGGTCCGCGTACAGCGGCTCCCGGGAGTTCTAGGGATCTGCCCCTCTCCCTCC
CCCCCCCCTAACGTTACTGGCCGAAGCCGCTTGGAATAAGGCCGGTGTGCGTTTGTCTATATGTTATTTT
CCACCATATTGCCGTCTTTTGGCAATGTGAGGGCCCGGAAACCTGGCCCTGTCTTCTTGACGAGCATTCC
TAGGGGTCTTTCCCCTCTCGCCAAAGGAATGCAAGGTCTGTTGAATGTCGTGAAGGAAGCAGTTCCTCTG
GAAGCTTCTTGAAGACAAACAACGTCTGTAGCGACCCTTTGCAGGCAGCGGAACCCCCCACCTGGCGACA
GGTGCCTCTGCGGCCAAAAGCCACGTGTATAAGATACACCTGCAAAGGCGGCACAACCCCAGTGCCACGT
TGTGAGTTGGATAGTTGTGGAAAGAGTCAAATGGCTCTCCTCAAGCGTATTCAACAAGGGGCTGAAGGAT
GCCCAGAAGGTACCCCATTGTATGGGATCTGATCTGGGGCCTCGGTGCACATGCTTTACATGTGTTTAGT
CGAGGTTAAAAAAACGTCTAGGCCCCCCGAACCACGGGGACGTGGTTTTCCTTTGAAAAACACGATGATA
AGGATCCACCGGAGCTTACCATGACCGAGTACAAGCCCACGGTGCGCCTCGCCACCCGCGACGACGTCCC
CAGGGCCGTACGCACCCTCGCCGCCGCGTTCGCCGACTACCCCGCCACGCGCCACACCGTCGATCCGGAC
CGCCACATCGAGCGGGTCACCGAGCTGCAAGAACTCTTCCTCACGCGCGTCGGGCTCGACATCGGCAAGG
TGTGGGTCGCGGACGACGGCG
